Addgene plasmid #27207: apoeb (apolipoprotein Eb)_R (OZ530)
Depositing lab: Keith Joung. Depositing organization: Massachusetts General Hospital. Publication: Rapid "open-source" engineering of customized zinc-finger nucleases for highly efficient gene modification. Maeder ML, Thibodeau-Beganny S, Osiak A, Wright DA, Anthony RM, Eichtinger M, Jiang T, Foley JE, Winfrey RJ, Townsend JA, Unger-Wallace E, Sander JD, Muller-Lerch F, Fu F, Pearlberg J, Goebel C, Dassie JP, Pruett-Miller SM, Porteus MH, Sgroi DC, Iafrate AJ, Dobbs D, McCray PB, Cathomen T, Voytas DF, Joung JK. Mol Cell. 2008 Jul 25. 31(2):294-301. 10.1016/j.molcel.2008.06.016 PubMed 18657511.
Backbone
  Vector backbone: MG414
  Backbone size w/o insert (bp): 5493
  Vector type: Zebrafish Targeting
Growth in bacteria
  Bacterial resistance: Kanamycin, 50 μg/mL
  Growth temperature: 37°C
  Growth strain: XL1 Blue
  Growth instructions: Requires a bacterial strain such as XL1 Blue, that expresses the lacIq allele of lac repressor
  Copy number: Low Copy
Gene/Insert
  Gene/Insert name: Zinc finger array targeting apoeb (alt names: apolipoprotein Eb; OZ530)
  Species: D. rerio (zebrafish)
  Insert size (bp): 270
  GenBank ID: ENSDARG00000040295
  Entrez Gene: apoeb (a.k.a. apoe, cb82, hm:zeh1311, wu:fa03d06, wu:fa97a11, wu:fc95h12, wu:fj54e06, zeh1311)
  Cloning method: Restriction Enzyme; 5′ cloning site XbaI (not destroyed); 3′ cloning site BamHI (not destroyed)
  Sequencing primers: 5′ OK.61 GGGTAGTACGATGACGGAACCTGTC
Terms and licenses: Academic/Nonprofit Terms; Industry Terms: Not Available to Industry
Depositor comments: This plasmid encodes a zinc finger array targeting half of a target sequence in the zebrafish gene apoeb (see below). Please note that this plasmid does NOT contain the apoeb sequence. Users must order the complementary plasmid apoeb (apolipoprotein Eb)_L (OZ529) [Addgene plasmid 27206] in order to create a zinc finger nuclease (ZFN) pair to introduce targeted mutations into this specific zebrafish gene. Users will also need to clone the zinc finger (ZF) insert of this plasmid into a zinc finger nuclease (ZFN) vector to express a FOKI fusion product. Examples of possible ZFN expression vectors that can be used are: pST1374 (Addgene plasmid 13426), pMLM290 (Addgene plasmid 21872), pMLM292 (Addgene plasmid 21873), pMLM800 (Addgene plasmid 27202) and pMLM802 (Addgene plasmid 27203). This zinc finger array was tested for binding activity to the sequence 5'-GGAGGAGAT-3' in a bacterial two hybrid assay, and resulted in 13.18 fold activation. However, this array has not yet been tested for activity as a zinc finger nuclease (i.e. for its ability to induce mutations at the intended locus). Scientists using this zinc finger array in a publication should notify and acknowledge NIH grant number R01 GM088040 in the publication. Other Articles: "Oligomerized pool engineering (OPEN): an 'open-source' protocol for making customized zinc-finger arrays." Maeder ML et al. (Nat Protoc. 2009 Sept 17. 4(10):1471-1501. Pubmed ID: 19798082 "Targeted mutagenesis in zebrafish using customized zinc-finger nucleases." Foley JE et al. (Nat Protoc. 2009 Dec 3. 4(12):1855-1867. Pubmed ID: 20010934
How to cite: apoeb (apolipoprotein Eb)_R (OZ530) was a gift from Keith Joung (Addgene plasmid # 27207 ; http://n2t.net/addgene:27207 ; RRID:Addgene_27207)
