[The description below was written by a language model from this plasmid's Addgene catalogue record.]
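Description:
apoeb (apolipoprotein Eb)_R (OZ530) is a low-copy, kanamycin-selected bacterial plasmid built on the MG414 backbone (about 5.5 kb without insert) and catalogued as a zebrafish targeting reagent. It carries a roughly 270 bp insert encoding an engineered zinc finger array, placed between XbaI and BamHI sites that both remain intact, so the array can be excised and moved into other vectors. The record notes that the plasmid must be propagated in a host expressing the lacIq allele of the lac repressor, which suggests lac-regulated expression of the array in bacteria. However, the promoter, origin of replication and other backbone features are not stated, and no feature table is provided.

The array recognises a nine-base-pair site that forms the "right" half of a zinc finger nuclease target in the zebrafish apoeb gene. The plasmid does not contain any apoeb sequence itself. In a bacterial two-hybrid assay the array gave about 13-fold activation from its intended half-site, but it had not been tested as a nuclease for its ability to induce mutations at the locus.

As supplied, the construct is a source of the DNA-binding domain rather than a working nuclease. To make one, the zinc finger coding segment has to be subcloned into a ZFN expression vector to create a fusion with the FokI cleavage domain. That fusion is then used with the matching "left" array (OZ529), since FokI cuts as a dimer assembled from the two half-site binders. The intended application is targeted mutagenesis of apoeb in zebrafish, using arrays from the OPEN (oligomerized pool engineering) selection platform.
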