>Addgene plasmid #27207 | apoeb (apolipoprotein Eb)_R (OZ530) | addgene partial sequence | sequence record 33623 | 27207 with OK.61 (5' GGGTAGTACGATGACGGAACCTGTC 3')
GGAATACATTGTGCAAAGGCCCTGAGAAAAATCCAAGCTTTGGCGGCCGCTGACTACAAAGACGATGATG
ACAAATCTAGACCCGGGGAGCGCCCCTTCCAGTGTCGCATTTGCATGCGGAACTTTTCGGTCCCGAACAA
CCTTAGCAGGCATACCCGTACTCATACCGGTGAAAAACCGTTTCAGTGTCGGATCTGTATGCGAAATTTC
TCCCAGCGCACCCACTTGGTGAACCATCTACGTACGCACACCGGCGAGAAGCCATTCCAATGCCGAATAT
GCATGCGCAACTTCAGTCAGAGCCAGCACCTGGTCCGCCACCTAAAAACCCACCTGAGGGGATCCTCTGC
ACAGTAGTAACTAGAGACTAGAAAAAGGCCGACAAGTCCCGCTCCGCTGAAGATCCTGGCGTAATAGCGA
AGAGGCCCGCACCGATCGCCCTTCCCAACAGTTGCGCAGCCTGAATGGCGAATGGG
[124 nt withheld, positions 477-600]
C
[91 nt withheld, positions 602-692]
A
[49 nt withheld, positions 694-742]
CCTTTGACGTT
